Addgene plasmid #76421: IRAK1 gRNA (BRDN0001146412)
Purpose: 3rd generation lentiviral gRNA plasmid targeting human IRAK1
Depositing lab: John Doench & David Root. Depositing organization: Broad Institute. Publication: Optimized sgRNA design to maximize activity and minimize off-target effects of CRISPR-Cas9. Doench JG, Fusi N, Sullender M, Hegde M, Vaimberg EW, Donovan KF, Smith I, Tothova Z, Wilen C, Orchard R, Virgin HW, Listgarten J, Root DE. Nat Biotechnol. 2016 Jan 18. doi: 10.1038/nbt.3437. PubMed 26780180.
Backbone
  Vector backbone: lentiGuide-Puro
  Backbone manufacturer: Zhang Lab (Addgene plasmid # 52963)
  Vector type: Mammalian Expression, Lentiviral, CRISPR
  Selectable markers: Puromycin
Growth in bacteria
  Bacterial resistance: Ampicillin, 100 μg/mL
  Growth temperature: 37°C
  Growth strain: DH5alpha
  Copy number: High Copy
Gene/Insert
  Gene/Insert name: IRAK1 (alt names: IRAK1; NM_001025242.1)
  gRNA/shRNA sequence: ACACGGTGTATGCTGTGAAG
  Species: H. sapiens (human)
  Entrez Gene: IRAK1 (a.k.a. IRAK, pelle)
  Promoter: hU6
  Cloning method: Unknown
  Sequencing primers: 5′ U6-F; 3′ pS2-R
Terms and licenses: Academic/Nonprofit Terms; Industry Terms: Not Available to Industry
Depositor comments: The gRNA was designed to target the following Genbank reference sequence(s): NM_001025242.1,NM_001025243.1,NM_001569.3. Note that this plasmid does NOT contain Cas9. It should be used in conjunction with lentiCas9-Blast (Addgene #52962) or otherwise with cell lines already expressing Cas9. Browse the full kinome gRNA library at http://www.addgene.org/pooled-library/broadgpp-human-kinome/ or visit http://www.broadinstitute.org/rnai/public/ for detailed protocols and information.
How to cite: IRAK1 gRNA (BRDN0001146412) was a gift from John Doench & David Root (Addgene plasmid # 76421 ; http://n2t.net/addgene:76421 ; RRID:Addgene_76421)
