[The description below was written by a language model from this plasmid's Addgene catalogue record and pLannotate feature annotations shown in this document.]
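Description:
IRAK1 gRNA (BRDN0001146412) is a third-generation lentiviral guide RNA plasmid built on the lentiGuide-Puro backbone and designed to target human IRAK1 (interleukin-1 receptor-associated kinase 1) for CRISPR-Cas9 editing. It is maintained in E. coli through a high-copy ColE1/pUC-type origin with ampicillin selection from the β-lactamase gene. The backbone also carries an f1 origin, an SV40 origin and poly(A) signal, and remnants of lac and T7/T3 cloning-vector sequences.

The viral genome is transcribed from an RSV promoter fused to a truncated HIV-1 5' LTR, which makes packaging Tat-independent. It contains the Ψ packaging signal with a partial gag sequence, the Rev response element for nuclear export of the full-length RNA, a cPPT/CTS element that aids nuclear import, and a self-inactivating ΔU3 3' LTR.

Between the LTRs sit two expression units. A human U6 RNA polymerase III promoter drives the 20-nucleotide IRAK1 spacer joined to the Streptococcus pyogenes gRNA scaffold. Downstream, the EF-1α core promoter with its intron A drives puromycin N-acetyltransferase, followed by a WPRE to enhance transcript expression, allowing puromycin selection of transduced mammalian cells.

The plasmid does not encode Cas9, so it is meant to be used with a separate Cas9 lentivirus such as lentiCas9-Blast or in cells that already express Cas9. According to the depositor, the guide was designed against three IRAK1 reference transcripts and belongs to a human kinome gRNA collection. That collection is associated with work on optimising sgRNA design for higher on-target activity and fewer off-target effects. Its typical use is knockout of IRAK1 in human cells.
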