Features (pLannotate 1.2.2; 29 found; start..end, strand, type, name):
     14..80      +  CDS            small t antigen (fragment): SV40 (simian virus 40) small t antigen
    106..317     +  promoter       EF-1α core promoter: core promoter for human elongation factor EF-1α
    318..1256    +  intron         EF-1α intron A: intron upstream of the start codon of human EF-1α
   1278..1877    +  CDS            PuroR (fragment): puromycin N-acetyltransferase; pac from Streptomyces; confers resistance to puromycin
   1893..2481    +  misc_feature   WPRE: woodchuck hepatitis virus posttranscriptional regulatory element
   2532..2551    +  misc_feature   cPPT/CTS (fragment): central polypurine tract and central termination sequence of HIV-1
   2553..2786    +  LTR            3' LTR (ΔU3): self-inactivating 3' long terminal repeat (LTR) from HIV-1
   2864..2985    +  polyA_signal   SV40 poly(A) signal: SV40 polyadenylation signal
   3025..3160    +  rep_origin     SV40 ori: SV40 origin of replication
   3181..3199    -  promoter       T7 promoter: promoter for bacteriophage T7 RNA polymerase
   3207..3362    +  CDS            lacZα (fragment): LacZα fragment of β-galactosidase; lacZ fragment
   3367..3795    +  rep_origin     f1 ori (sequence partly withheld): f1 bacteriophage origin of replication; arrow indicates direction of (+) strand synthesis
   3848..3952    +  promoter       AmpR promoter: bla
   3953..4813    +  CDS            AmpR: β-lactamase; bla; confers resistance to ampicillin, carbenicillin, and related antibiotics
   4984..5572    +  rep_origin     ori: high-copy-number ColE1/pMB1/pBR322/pUC origin of replication
   5755..5847    +  CDS            lacI (fragment): lac repressor; lacI; The lac repressor binds to the lac operator to inhibit transcription in E. coli. This inhibition can be relieved by adding lactose or isopropyl-β-D-thiogalactopyranoside (IPTG).
   5860..5881    +  protein_bind   CAP binding site: CAP binding activates transcription in the presence of cAMP. E. coli catabolite activator protein
   5896..5926    +  promoter       lac promoter: promoter for the E. coli lac operon
   5934..5950    +  protein_bind   lac operator: The lac repressor binds to the lac operator to inhibit transcription in E. coli. This inhibition can be relieved by adding lactose or isopropyl-β-D-thiogalactopyranoside (IPTG). lac repressor encoded by lacI
   5995..6013    +  promoter       T3 promoter: promoter for bacteriophage T3 RNA polymerase
   6041..6267    +  promoter       RSV promoter: Rous sarcoma virus enhancer/promoter
   6268..6448    +  LTR            5' LTR (truncated): truncated 5' long terminal repeat (LTR) from HIV-1
   6495..6620    +  misc_feature   HIV-1 Ψ: packaging signal of human immunodeficiency virus type 1
   6604..6967    +  CDS            HIV-1 gag (fragment): gag protein from human immunodeficiency virus 1; gag
   7113..7346    +  misc_feature   RRE: The Rev response element (RRE) of HIV-1 allows for Rev-dependent mRNA export from the nucleus to the cytoplasm.
   7723..7749    +  CDS            Rev (fragment): human immunodeficiency virus 1 (HIV-1) Rev protein; rev; enhances nuclear export of unspliced and incompletely spliced viral mRNAs
   7753..7993    +  promoter       U6 promoter: RNA polymerase III promoter for human U6 snRNA
   8023..8098    +  misc_RNA       gRNA scaffold: guide RNA scaffold for the Streptococcus pyogenes CRISPR/Cas9 system
   8154..8271    +  misc_feature   cPPT/CTS: central polypurine tract and central termination sequence of HIV-1
>Addgene plasmid #76421 | IRAK1 gRNA (BRDN0001146412) | addgene full sequence | sequence record 185806 | Addgene Assembled Sequence
CCCGGGTGCAAAGATGGATAAAGTTTTAAACAGAGAGGAATCTTTGCAGCTAATGGACCTTCTAGGTCTT
GAAAGGAGTGGGAATTGGCTCCGGTGCCCGTCAGTGGGCAGAGCGCACATCGCCCACAGTCCCCGAGAAG
TTGGGGGGAGGGGTCGGCAATTGATCCGGTGCCTAGAGAAGGTGGCGCGGGGTAAACTGGGAAAGTGATG
TCGTGTACTGGCTCCGCCTTTTTCCCGAGGGTGGGGGAGAACCGTATATAAGTGCAGTAGTCGCCGTGAA
CGTTCTTTTTCGCAACGGGTTTGCCGCCAGAACACAGGTAAGTGCCGTGTGTGGTTCCCGCGGGCCTGGC
CTCTTTACGGGTTATGGCCCTTGCGTGCCTTGAATTACTTCCACCTGGCTGCAGTACGTGATTCTTGATC
CCGAGCTTCGGGTTGGAAGTGGGTGGGAGAGTTCGAGGCCTTGCGCTTAAGGAGCCCCTTCGCCTCGTGC
TTGAGTTGAGGCCTGGCCTGGGCGCTGGGGCCGCCGCGTGCGAATCTGGTGGCACCTTCGCGCCTGTCTC
GCTGCTTTCGATAAGTCTCTAGCCATTTAAAATTTTTGATGACCTGCTGCGACGCTTTTTTTCTGGCAAG
ATAGTCTTGTAAATGCGGGCCAAGATCTGCACACTGGTATTTCGGTTTTTGGGGCCGCGGGCGGCGACGG
GGCCCGTGCGTCCCAGCGCACATGTTCGGCGAGGCGGGGCCTGCGAGCGCGGCCACCGAGAATCGGACGG
GGGTAGTCTCAAGCTGGCCGGCCTGCTCTGGTGCCTGGCCTCGCGCCGCCGTGTATCGCCCCGCCCTGGG
CGGCAAGGCTGGCCCGGTCGGCACCAGTTGCGTGAGCGGAAAGATGGCCGCTTCCCGGCCCTGCTGCAGG
GAGCTCAAAATGGAGGACGCGGCGCTCGGGAGAGCGGGCGGGTGAGTCACCCACACAAAGGAAAAGGGCC
TTTCCGTCCTCAGCCGTCGCTTCATGTGACTCCACGGAGTACCGGGCGCCGTCCAGGCACCTCGATTAGT
TCTCGAGCTTTTGGAGTACGTCGTCTTTAGGTTGGGGGGAGGGGTTTTATGCGATGGAGTTTCCCCACAC
TGAGTGGGTGGAGACTGAAGTTAGGCCAGCTTGGCACTTGATGTAATTCTCCTTGGAATTTGCCCTTTTT
GAGTTTGGATCTTGGTTCATTCTCAAGCCTCAGACAGTGGTTCAAAGTTTTTTTCTTCCATTTCAGGTGT
CGTGACGTACGGCCACCATGACCGAGTACAAGCCCACGGTGCGCCTCGCCACCCGCGACGACGTCCCCAG
GGCCGTACGCACCCTCGCCGCCGCGTTCGCCGACTACCCCGCCACGCGCCACACCGTCGATCCGGACCGC
CACATCGAGCGGGTCACCGAGCTGCAAGAACTCTTCCTCACGCGCGTCGGGCTCGACATCGGCAAGGTGT
GGGTCGCGGACGACGGCGCCGCCGTGGCGGTCTGGACCACGCCGGAGAGCGTCGAAGCGGGGGCGGTGTT
CGCCGAGATCGGCCCGCGCATGGCCGAGTTGAGCGGTTCCCGGCTGGCCGCGCAGCAACAGATGGAAGGC
CTCCTGGCGCCGCACCGGCCCAAGGAGCCCGCGTGGTTCCTGGCCACCGTCGGAGTCTCGCCCGACCACC
AGGGCAAGGGTCTGGGCAGCGCCGTCGTGCTCCCCGGAGTGGAGGCGGCCGAGCGCGCCGGGGTGCCCGC
CTTCCTGGAGACCTCCGCGCCCCGCAACCTCCCCTTCTACGAGCGGCTCGGCTTCACCGTCACCGCCGAC
GTCGAGGTGCCCGAAGGACCGCGCACCTGGTGCATGACCCGCAAGCCCGGTGCCTGAACGCGTTAAGTCG
ACAATCAACCTCTGGATTACAAAATTTGTGAAAGATTGACTGGTATTCTTAACTATGTTGCTCCTTTTAC
GCTATGTGGATACGCTGCTTTAATGCCTTTGTATCATGCTATTGCTTCCCGTATGGCTTTCATTTTCTCC
TCCTTGTATAAATCCTGGTTGCTGTCTCTTTATGAGGAGTTGTGGCCCGTTGTCAGGCAACGTGGCGTGG
TGTGCACTGTGTTTGCTGACGCAACCCCCACTGGTTGGGGCATTGCCACCACCTGTCAGCTCCTTTCCGG
GACTTTCGCTTTCCCCCTCCCTATTGCCACGGCGGAACTCATCGCCGCCTGCCTTGCCCGCTGCTGGACA
GGGGCTCGGCTGTTGGGCACTGACAATTCCGTGGTGTTGTCGGGGAAATCATCGTCCTTTCCTTGGCTGC
TCGCCTGTGTTGCCACCTGGATTCTGCGCGGGACGTCCTTCTGCTACGTCCCTTCGGCCCTCAATCCAGC
GGACCTTCCTTCCCGCGGCCTGCTGCCGGCTCTGCGGCCTCTTCCGCGTCTTCGCCTTCGCCCTCAGACG
AGTCGGATCTCCCTTTGGGCCGCCTCCCCGCGTCGACTTTAAGACCAATGACTTACAAGGCAGCTGTAGA
TCTTAGCCACTTTTTAAAAGAAAAGGGGGGACTGGAAGGGCTAATTCACTCCCAACGAAGACAAGATCTG
CTTTTTGCTTGTACTGGGTCTCTCTGGTTAGACCAGATCTGAGCCTGGGAGCTCTCTGGCTAACTAGGGA
ACCCACTGCTTAAGCCTCAATAAAGCTTGCCTTGAGTGCTTCAAGTAGTGTGTGCCCGTCTGTTGTGTGA
CTCTGGTAACTAGAGATCCCTCAGACCCTTTTAGTCAGTGTGGAAAATCTCTAGCAGTACGTATAGTAGT
TCATGTCATCTTATTATTCAGTATTTATAACTTGCAAAGAAATGAATATCAGAGAGTGAGAGGAACTTGT
TTATTGCAGCTTATAATGGTTACAAATAAAGCAATAGCATCACAAATTTCACAAATAAAGCATTTTTTTC
ACTGCATTCTAGTTGTGGTTTGTCCAAACTCATCAATGTATCTTATCATGTCTGGCTCTAGCTATCCCGC
CCCTAACTCCGCCCATCCCGCCCCTAACTCCGCCCAGTTCCGCCCATTCTCCGCCCCATGGCTGACTAAT
TTTTTTTATTTATGCAGAGGCCGAGGCCGCCTCGGCCTCTGAGCTATTCCAGAAGTAGTGAGGAGGCTTT
TTTGGAGGCCTAGGGACGTACCCAATTCGCCCTATAGTGAGTCGTATTACGCGCGCTCACTGGCCGTCGT
TTTACAACGTCGTGACTGGGAAAACCCTGGCGTTACCCAACTTAATCGCCTTGCAGCACATCCCCCTTTC
GCCAGCTGGCGTAATAGCGAAGAGGCCCGCACCGATCGCCCTTCCCAACAGTTGCGCAGCCTGAATGGCG
AATGGG
[124 nt withheld, positions 3367-3490]
C
[91 nt withheld, positions 3492-3582]
A
[49 nt withheld, positions 3584-3632]
CCTTTGACGTTGGAGTCCACGTTCTTT
[37 nt withheld, positions 3660-3696]
ACCCTATCTCGGTCTATTCTTTTGATTTATAAGGGATTTTGCCGATTTCGGCCTATTGGTTAAAAAATGA
GCTGATTTAACAAAAATTTAACGCGAATTTTAACAAAATATTAACGCTTACAATTTAGGTGGCACTTTTC
GGGGAAATGTGCGCGGAACCCCTATTTGTTTATTTTTCTAAATACATTCAAATATGTATCCGCTCATGAG
ACAATAACCCTGATAAATGCTTCAATAATATTGAAAAAGGAAGAGTATGAGTATTCAACATTTCCGTGTC
GCCCTTATTCCCTTTTTTGCGGCATTTTGCCTTCCTGTTTTTGCTCACCCAGAAACGCTGGTGAAAGTAA
AAGATGCTGAAGATCAGTTGGGTGCACGAGTGGGTTACATCGAACTGGATCTCAACAGCGGTAAGATCCT
TGAGAGTTTTCGCCCCGAAGAACGTTTTCCAATGATGAGCACTTTTAAAGTTCTGCTATGTGGCGCGGTA
TTATCCCGTATTGACGCCGGGCAAGAGCAACTCGGTCGCCGCATACACTATTCTCAGAATGACTTGGTTG
AGTACTCACCAGTCACAGAAAAGCATCTTACGGATGGCATGACAGTAAGAGAATTATGCAGTGCTGCCAT
AACCATGAGTGATAACACTGCGGCCAACTTACTTCTGACAACGATCGGAGGACCGAAGGAGCTAACCGCT
TTTTTGCACAACATGGGGGATCATGTAACTCGCCTTGATCGTTGGGAACCGGAGCTGAATGAAGCCATAC
CAAACGACGAGCGTGACACCACGATGCCTGTAGCAATGGCAACAACGTTGCGCAAACTATTAACTGGCGA
ACTACTTACTCTAGCTTCCCGGCAACAATTAATAGACTGGATGGAGGCGGATAAAGTTGCAGGACCACTT
CTGCGCTCGGCCCTTCCGGCTGGCTGGTTTATTGCTGATAAATCTGGAGCCGGTGAGCGTGGGTCTCGCG
GTATCATTGCAGCACTGGGGCCAGATGGTAAGCCCTCCCGTATCGTAGTTATCTACACGACGGGGAGTCA
GGCAACTATGGATGAACGAAATAGACAGATCGCTGAGATAGGTGCCTCACTGATTAAGCATTGGTAACTG
TCAGACCAAGTTTACTCATATATACTTTAGATTGATTTAAAACTTCATTTTTAATTTAAAAGGATCTAGG
TGAAGATCCTTTTTGATAATCTCATGACCAAAATCCCTTAACGTGAGTTTTCGTTCCACTGAGCGTCAGA
CCCCGTAGAAAAGATCAAAGGATCTTCTTGAGATCCTTTTTTTCTGCGCGTAATCTGCTGCTTGCAAACA
AAAAAACCACCGCTACCAGCGGTGGTTTGTTTGCCGGATCAAGAGCTACCAACTCTTTTTCCGAAGGTAA
CTGGCTTCAGCAGAGCGCAGATACCAAATACTGTTCTTCTAGTGTAGCCGTAGTTAGGCCACCACTTCAA
GAACTCTGTAGCACCGCCTACATACCTCGCTCTGCTAATCCTGTTACCAGTGGCTGCTGCCAGTGGCGAT
AAGTCGTGTCTTACCGGGTTGGACTCAAGACGATAGTTACCGGATAAGGCGCAGCGGTCGGGCTGAACGG
GGGGTTCGTGCACACAGCCCAGCTTGGAGCGAACGACCTACACCGAACTGAGATACCTACAGCGTGAGCT
ATGAGAAAGCGCCACGCTTCCCGAAGGGAGAAAGGCGGACAGGTATCCGGTAAGCGGCAGGGTCGGAACA
GGAGAGCGCACGAGGGAGCTTCCAGGGGGAAACGCCTGGTATCTTTATAGTCCTGTCGGGTTTCGCCACC
TCTGACTTGAGCGTCGATTTTTGTGATGCTCGTCAGGGGGGCGGAGCCTATGGAAAAACGCCAGCAACGC
GGCCTTTTTACGGTTCCTGGCCTTTTGCTGGCCTTTTGCTCACATGTTCTTTCCTGCGTTATCCCCTGAT
TCTGTGGATAACCGTATTACCGCCTTTGAGTGAGCTGATACCGCTCGCCGCAGCCGAACGACCGAGCGCA
GCGAGTCAGTGAGCGAGGAAGCGGAAGAGCGCCCAATACGCAAACCGCCTCTCCCCGCGCGTTGGCCGAT
TCATTAATGCAGCTGGCACGACAGGTTTCCCGACTGGAAAGCGGGCAGTGAGCGCAACGCAATTAATGTG
AGTTAGCTCACTCATTAGGCACCCCAGGCTTTACACTTTATGCTTCCGGCTCGTATGTTGTGTGGAATTG
TGAGCGGATAACAATTTCACACAGGAAACAGCTATGACCATGATTACGCCAAGCGCGCAATTAACCCTCA
CTAAAGGGAACAAAAGCTGGAGCTGCAAGCTTAATGTAGTCTTATGCAATACTCTTGTAGTCTTGCAACA
TGGTAACGATGAGTTAGCAACATGCCTTACAAGGAGAGAAAAAGCACCGTGCATGCCGATTGGTGGAAGT
AAGGTGGTACGATCGTGCCTTATTAGGAAGGCAACAGACGGGTCTGACATGGATTGGACGAACCACTGAA
TTGCCGCATTGCAGAGATATTGTATTTAAGTGCCTAGCTCGATACATAAACGGGTCTCTCTGGTTAGACC
AGATCTGAGCCTGGGAGCTCTCTGGCTAACTAGGGAACCCACTGCTTAAGCCTCAATAAAGCTTGCCTTG
AGTGCTTCAAGTAGTGTGTGCCCGTCTGTTGTGTGACTCTGGTAACTAGAGATCCCTCAGACCCTTTTAG
TCAGTGTGGAAAATCTCTAGCAGTGGCGCCCGAACAGGGACTTGAAAGCGAAAGGGAAACCAGAGGAGCT
CTCTCGACGCAGGACTCGGCTTGCTGAAGCGCGCACGGCAAGAGGCGAGGGGCGGCGACTGGTGAGTACG
CCAAAAATTTTGACTAGCGGAGGCTAGAAGGAGAGAGATGGGTGCGAGAGCGTCAGTATTAAGCGGGGGA
GAATTAGATCGCGATGGGAAAAAATTCGGTTAAGGCCAGGGGGAAAGAAAAAATATAAATTAAAACATAT
AGTATGGGCAAGCAGGGAGCTAGAACGATTCGCAGTTAATCCTGGCCTGTTAGAAACATCAGAAGGCTGT
AGACAAATACTGGGACAGCTACAACCATCCCTTCAGACAGGATCAGAAGAACTTAGATCATTATATAATA
CAGTAGCAACCCTCTATTGTGTGCATCAAAGGATAGAGATAAAAGACACCAAGGAAGCTTTAGACAAGAT
AGAGGAAGAGCAAAACAAAAGTAAGACCACCGCACAGCAAGCGGCCGCTGATCTTCAGACCTGGAGGAGG
AGATATGAGGGACAATTGGAGAAGTGAATTATATAAATATAAAGTAGTAAAAATTGAACCATTAGGAGTA
GCACCCACCAAGGCAAAGAGAAGAGTGGTGCAGAGAGAAAAAAGAGCAGTGGGAATAGGAGCTTTGTTCC
TTGGGTTCTTGGGAGCAGCAGGAAGCACTATGGGCGCAGCGTCAATGACGCTGACGGTACAGGCCAGACA
ATTATTGTCTGGTATAGTGCAGCAGCAGAACAATTTGCTGAGGGCTATTGAGGCGCAACAGCATCTGTTG
CAACTCACAGTCTGGGGCATCAAGCAGCTCCAGGCAAGAATCCTGGCTGTGGAAAGATACCTAAAGGATC
AACAGCTCCTGGGGATTTGGGGTTGCTCTGGAAAACTCATTTGCACCACTGCTGTGCCTTGGAATGCTAG
TTGGAGTAATAAATCTCTGGAACAGATTTGGAATCACACGACCTGGATGGAGTGGGACAGAGAAATTAAC
AATTACACAAGCTTAATACACTCCTTAATTGAAGAATCGCAAAACCAGCAAGAAAAGAATGAACAAGAAT
TATTGGAATTAGATAAATGGGCAAGTTTGTGGAATTGGTTTAACATAACAAATTGGCTGTGGTATATAAA
ATTATTCATAATGATAGTAGGAGGCTTGGTAGGTTTAAGAATAGTTTTTGCTGTACTTTCTATAGTGAAT
AGAGTTAGGCAGGGATATTCACCATTATCGTTTCAGACCCACCTCCCAACCCCGAGGGGACCCAGAGAGG
GCCTATTTCCCATGATTCCTTCATATTTGCATATACGATACAAGGCTGTTAGAGAGATAATTAGAATTAA
TTTGACTGTAAACACAAAGATATTAGTACAAAATACGTGACGTAGAAAGTAATAATTTCTTGGGTAGTTT
GCAGTTTTAAAATTATGTTTTAAAATGGACTATCATATGCTTACCGTAACTTGAAAGTATTTCGATTTCT
TGGCTTTATATATCTTGTGGAAAGGACGAAACACCGACACGGTGTATGCTGTGAAGGTTTTAGAGCTAGA
AATAGCAAGTTAAAATAAGGCTAGTCCGTTATCAACTTGAAAAAGTGGCACCGAGTCGGTGCTTTTTTAA
GCTTGGCGTAACTAGATCTTGAGACAAATGGCAGTATTCATCCACAATTTTAAAAGAAAAGGGGGGATTG
GGGGGTACAGTGCAGGGGAAAGAATAGTAGACATAATAGCAACAGACATACAAACTAAAGAATTACAAAA
ACAAATTACAAAAATTCAAAATTTTCGGGTTTATTACAGGGACAGCAGAGATCCACTTTGGCGCCGGCTC
GAGGGGG
