>Addgene plasmid #76421 | IRAK1 gRNA (BRDN0001146412) | depositor partial sequence | sequence record 143881 | Target Sequence
ACACGGTGTATGCTGTGAAG
