>Addgene plasmid #76421 | IRAK1 gRNA (BRDN0001146412) | addgene partial sequence | sequence record 185805 | hU6-F
TAGAAAGTAATAATTTCTTGGGTAGTTTGCAGTTTTAAAATTATGTTTTAAAATGGACTATCATATGCTT
ACCGTAACTTGAAAGTATTTCGATTTCTTGGCTTTATATATCTTGTGGAAAGGACGAAACACCGACACGG
TGTATGCTGTGAAGGTTTTAGAGCTAGAAATAGCAAGTTAAAATAAGGCTAGTCCGTTATCAACTTGAAA
AAGTGGCACCGAGTCGGTGCTTTTTTAAGCTTGGCGTAACTAGATCTTGAGACAAATGGCAGTATTCATC
CACAATTTTAAAAGAAAAGGGGGGATTGGGGGGTACAGTGCAGGGGAAAGAATAGTAGACATAATAGCAA
CAGACATACAAACTAAAGAATTACAAAAACAAATTACAAAAATTCAAAATTTTCGGGTTTATTACAGGGA
CAGCAGAGATCCACTTTGGCGCCGGCTCGAGGGGGCCCGGGTGCAAAGATGGATAAAGTTTTAAACAGAG
AGGAATCTTTGCAGCTAATGGACCTTCTAGGTCTTGAAAGGAGTGGGAATTGGCTCCGGTGCCCGTCAGT
GGGCAGAGCG
